Addgene plasmid #122834: pAC10114_pAAVS1-Nst-EF1aBlast2ArtTA3(-)_TetO- NpuDnaE(C)-Hygro(90-341)-P2A-NTR-E2A-mCherry
Purpose: Plasmid 114
Depositing lab: Albert Cheng. Publication: Split Selectable Markers. Jillette N, Du M, Cheng AW. bioRxiv 452979 10.1101/452979.
Backbone
  Vector backbone: pAAVS1-Nst-CAG-DEST (Addgene #80489)
  Modifications to backbone: Replaced CAG-DEST with EF1aBlast2ArtTA3(-)_TetO-DEST
  Vector type: CRISPR ; Donor vector
  Selectable markers: Neomycin (select with G418), Blasticidin ; Dox-inducible NpuDnaE(C)-Hygro(90-341)-P2A-NTR-E2A-mCherry
Growth in bacteria
  Bacterial resistance: Ampicillin, 100 μg/mL
  Growth temperature: 30°C
  Growth strain: NEB Stable
  Copy number: Unknown
Gene/Insert
  Gene/Insert name: NpuDnaE(C)-Hygro(90-341)-P2A-NTR-E2A-mCherry
  Species: Synthetic
  Cloning method: Gateway Cloning
  Sequencing primers: 5′ taggcgtgtacggtgggagg; 3′ ACCGAGGAGAGGGTTAGGGAT
Terms and licenses: Academic/Nonprofit Terms; Industry Terms: Not Available to Industry
Depositor comments: Please visit https://www.biorxiv.org/content/10.1101/452979v2 for BioRxiv preprint.
How to cite: pAC10114_pAAVS1-Nst-EF1aBlast2ArtTA3(-)_TetO- NpuDnaE(C)-Hygro(90-341)-P2A-NTR-E2A-mCherry was a gift from Albert Cheng (Addgene plasmid # 122834)
