[The description below was written by a language model from this plasmid's Addgene catalogue record and pLannotate feature annotations shown in this document.]
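Description:
pAC10114_pAAVS1-Nst-EF1aBlast2ArtTA3(-)_TetO-NpuDnaE(C)-Hygro(90-341)-P2A-NTR-E2A-mCherry is an 11.8 kb donor plasmid for CRISPR-assisted knock-in at the human AAVS1 safe-harbour locus (intron 1 of PPP1R12C). It derives from pAAVS1-Nst-CAG-DEST, in which the CAG-DEST segment was replaced by an EF1a-Blast-2A-rtTA3 / TetO-DEST module, and the insert was then introduced by Gateway recombination, leaving attB sites around it. In E. coli it is maintained through a high-copy ColE1/pUC origin and ampicillin resistance. An f1 origin and remnants of the lac/lacZα region with T3 and T7 promoters come from the parental cloning vector.

Between the left and right AAVS1 homology arms sit three units. First, a splice acceptor followed by a promoterless neomycin resistance gene and a bGH polyadenylation signal acts as a gene trap, so G418 resistance depends on correct integration downstream of the endogenous promoter. Second, in reverse orientation, the EF-1α promoter drives blasticidin resistance (bsr) linked to the rtTA3 reverse tetracycline transactivator. Third, a tight TRE promoter pointing the opposite way expresses, in the presence of doxycycline, a polycistron made up of the C-terminal Npu DnaE split intein fused to hygromycin phosphotransferase residues 90–341, P2A, bacterial nitroreductase (nfsB) and E2A-mCherry, ending in a second bGH poly(A). A V5 tag is annotated downstream of attB2; the record does not say whether it is translated.

The hygromycin fragment is presumably non-functional by itself. In the split selectable marker approach of the associated publication, it is expected to regain activity through intein-mediated trans-splicing with a complementary N-terminal half supplied by a partner construct. mCherry reports induction, and nitroreductase could provide prodrug-dependent cell ablation, although the record gives no specific purpose for it.
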