Features (pLannotate 1.2.2; 33 found; start..end, strand, type, name):
     21..125     +  promoter       AmpR promoter: bla
    126..986     +  CDS            AmpR: β-lactamase; bla; confers resistance to ampicillin, carbenicillin, and related antibiotics
   1157..1745    +  rep_origin     ori: high-copy-number ColE1/pMB1/pBR322/pUC origin of replication
   1928..2020    +  CDS            lacI (fragment): lac repressor; lacI; The lac repressor binds to the lac operator to inhibit transcription in E. coli. This inhibition can be relieved by adding lactose or isopropyl-β-D-thiogalactopyranoside (IPTG).
   2033..2054    +  protein_bind   CAP binding site: CAP binding activates transcription in the presence of cAMP. E. coli catabolite activator protein
   2069..2099    +  promoter       lac promoter: promoter for the E. coli lac operon
   2103..2125    +  protein_bind   lac operator (fragment): The lac repressor binds to the lac operator to inhibit transcription in E. coli. This inhibition can be relieved by adding lactose or isopropyl-β-D-thiogalactopyranoside (IPTG). lac repressor encoded by lacI
   2168..2186    +  promoter       T3 promoter: promoter for bacteriophage T3 RNA polymerase
   2199..3002    +  misc_feature   HA-L: left homology arm from the adeno-associated virus integration site (AAVS1) within intron 1 of the human PPP1R12C gene
   3009..3034    +  misc_feature   SA: splice acceptor site
   3127..3918    +  CDS            neo: KKA2_KLEPN - Also known as kan, nptII. Experimental evidence at protein level: Swiss-Prot protein existence level 1. Resistance to kanamycin, neomycin, paromomycin, ribostamycin, butirosin and gentamicin B. From Klebsiella pneumoniae.
   3947..4171    +  polyA_signal   bGH poly(A) signal: bovine growth hormone polyadenylation signal
   4190..4209    +  enhancer       CMV enhancer (fragment): human cytomegalovirus immediate early enhancer
   4315..4383    +  CDS            large T antigen (fragment): large T antigen from SV40 (simian virus 40)
   4406..4487    +  polyA_signal   SV40 poly(A) signal: SV40 polyadenylation signal
   4533..4643    -  CDS            VP48: 3 tandem repeats of the minimal activation domain of herpes simplex virus VP16 (Cheng et al., 2013)
   4573..5270    -  CDS            rtTA3 (fragment): reverse tetracycline transactivator 3 activates expression from Tet-responsive promoters in the presence of doxycycline
   5334..5753    -  CDS            bsr: BSR_BACCE - Experimental evidence at protein level: Swiss-Prot protein existence level 1. Catalyzes the deamination of the cytosine moiety of the antibiotics blasticidin S, cytomycin and acetylblasticidin S. From Bacillus cereus.
   5783..5807    -  protein_bind   attB1: mutant version of attB; recombination site for the Gateway® BP reaction BP Clonase™
   5868..7046    -  promoter       EF-1α promoter: strong constitutive promoter for human elongation factor EF-1α
   7063..7377    +  promoter       tight TRE promoter: Tet-responsive promoter PTight, consisting of seven tet operator sequences followed by the minimal CMV promoter
   7402..7426    +  protein_bind   attB1: mutant version of attB; recombination site for the Gateway® BP reaction BP Clonase™
   7564..8319    +  CDS            HygR (fragment): aminoglycoside phosphotransferase from E. coli confers resistance to hygromycin
   8416..9066    +  CDS            nfsB: NFSB_ECOLI - Also known as dprA, nfnB From Escherichia coli (strain K12).
   9085..9144    +  CDS            E2A: 2A peptide from equine rhinitis A virus polyprotein Eukaryotic ribosomes fail to insert a peptide bond between the Gly and Pro residues, yielding separate polypeptides.
   9154..9861    +  CDS            mCherry: mCherry is a basic (constitutively fluorescent) red fluorescent protein published in 2004, derived from Discosoma sp.. It is reported to be a very rapidly-maturing monomer with low acid sensitivity.
   9886..9910    -  protein_bind   attB2: mutant version of attB; recombination site for the Gateway® BP reaction BP Clonase™
   9963..10004   +  CDS            V5 tag: epitope tag from simian virus 5
  10048..10272   +  polyA_signal   bGH poly(A) signal: bovine growth hormone polyadenylation signal
  10460..10989   +  misc_feature   HA-R: right homology arm from the adeno-associated virus integration site (AAVS1) within intron 1 of the human PPP1R12C gene
  11136..11154   -  promoter       T7 promoter: promoter for bacteriophage T7 RNA polymerase
  11157..11314   +  CDS            lacZα (fragment): LacZα fragment of β-galactosidase; lacZ fragment
  11319..11747   +  rep_origin     f1 ori (sequence partly withheld): f1 bacteriophage origin of replication; arrow indicates direction of (+) strand synthesis
>Addgene plasmid #122834 | pAC10114_pAAVS1-Nst-EF1aBlast2ArtTA3(-)_TetO- NpuDnaE(C)-Hygro(90-341)-P2A-NTR-E2A-mCherry | depositor full sequence | sequence record 234336 | pAC10114_pAAVS1-Nst-EF1aBlast2ArtTA3(-)_TetO- NpuDnaE(C)-Hygro(90-341)-P2A-NTR-E2A-mCherry sequence 11779 bps
GCACTTTTCGGGGAAATGTGCGCGGAACCCCTATTTGTTTATTTTTCTAAATACATTCAAATATGTATCC
GCTCATGAGACAATAACCCTGATAAATGCTTCAATAATATTGAAAAAGGAAGAGTATGAGTATTCAACAT
TTCCGTGTCGCCCTTATTCCCTTTTTTGCGGCATTTTGCCTTCCTGTTTTTGCTCACCCAGAAACGCTGG
TGAAAGTAAAAGATGCTGAAGATCAGTTGGGTGCACGAGTGGGTTACATCGAACTGGATCTCAACAGCGG
TAAGATCCTTGAGAGTTTTCGCCCCGAAGAACGTTTTCCAATGATGAGCACTTTTAAAGTTCTGCTATGT
GGCGCGGTATTATCCCGTATTGACGCCGGGCAAGAGCAACTCGGTCGCCGCATACACTATTCTCAGAATG
ACTTGGTTGAGTACTCACCAGTCACAGAAAAGCATCTTACGGATGGCATGACAGTAAGAGAATTATGCAG
TGCTGCCATAACCATGAGTGATAACACTGCGGCCAACTTACTTCTGACAACGATCGGAGGACCGAAGGAG
CTAACCGCTTTTTTGCACAACATGGGGGATCATGTAACTCGCCTTGATCGTTGGGAACCGGAGCTGAATG
AAGCCATACCAAACGACGAGCGTGACACCACGATGCCTGTAGCAATGGCAACAACGTTGCGCAAACTATT
AACTGGCGAACTACTTACTCTAGCTTCCCGGCAACAATTAATAGACTGGATGGAGGCGGATAAAGTTGCA
GGACCACTTCTGCGCTCGGCCCTTCCGGCTGGCTGGTTTATTGCTGATAAATCTGGAGCCGGTGAGCGTG
GGTCTCGCGGTATCATTGCAGCACTGGGGCCAGATGGTAAGCCCTCCCGTATCGTAGTTATCTACACGAC
GGGGAGTCAGGCAACTATGGATGAACGAAATAGACAGATCGCTGAGATAGGTGCCTCACTGATTAAGCAT
TGGTAACTGTCAGACCAAGTTTACTCATATATACTTTAGATTGATTTAAAACTTCATTTTTAATTTAAAA
GGATCTAGGTGAAGATCCTTTTTGATAATCTCATGACCAAAATCCCTTAACGTGAGTTTTCGTTCCACTG
AGCGTCAGACCCCGTAGAAAAGATCAAAGGATCTTCTTGAGATCCTTTTTTTCTGCGCGTAATCTGCTGC
TTGCAAACAAAAAAACCACCGCTACCAGCGGTGGTTTGTTTGCCGGATCAAGAGCTACCAACTCTTTTTC
CGAAGGTAACTGGCTTCAGCAGAGCGCAGATACCAAATACTGTCCTTCTAGTGTAGCCGTAGTTAGGCCA
CCACTTCAAGAACTCTGTAGCACCGCCTACATACCTCGCTCTGCTAATCCTGTTACCAGTGGCTGCTGCC
AGTGGCGATAAGTCGTGTCTTACCGGGTTGGACTCAAGACGATAGTTACCGGATAAGGCGCAGCGGTCGG
GCTGAACGGGGGGTTCGTGCACACAGCCCAGCTTGGAGCGAACGACCTACACCGAACTGAGATACCTACA
GCGTGAGCTATGAGAAAGCGCCACGCTTCCCGAAGGGAGAAAGGCGGACAGGTATCCGGTAAGCGGCAGG
GTCGGAACAGGAGAGCGCACGAGGGAGCTTCCAGGGGGAAACGCCTGGTATCTTTATAGTCCTGTCGGGT
TTCGCCACCTCTGACTTGAGCGTCGATTTTTGTGATGCTCGTCAGGGGGGCGGAGCCTATGGAAAAACGC
CAGCAACGCGGCCTTTTTACGGTTCCTGGCCTTTTGCTGGCCTTTTGCTCACATGTTCTTTCCTGCGTTA
TCCCCTGATTCTGTGGATAACCGTATTACCGCCTTTGAGTGAGCTGATACCGCTCGCCGCAGCCGAACGA
CCGAGCGCAGCGAGTCAGTGAGCGAGGAAGCGGAAGAGCGCCCAATACGCAAACCGCCTCTCCCCGCGCG
TTGGCCGATTCATTAATGCAGCTGGCACGACAGGTTTCCCGACTGGAAAGCGGGCAGTGAGCGCAACGCA
ATTAATGTGAGTTAGCTCACTCATTAGGCACCCCAGGCTTTACACTTTATGCTTCCGGCTCGTATGTTGT
GTGGAATTGTGAGCGGATAACAATTTCACACAGGAAACAGCTATGACCATGATTACGCCAAGCTCGAAAT
TAACCCTCACTAAAGGGAACAAAAGCTGTGCTTTCTCTGACCAGCATTCTCTCCCCTGGGCCTGTGCCGC
TTTCTGTCTGCAGCTTGTGGCCTGGGTCACCTCTACGGCTGGCCCAGATCCTTCCCTGCCGCCTCCTTCA
GGTTCCGTCTTCCTCCACTCCCTCTTCCCCTTGCTCTCTGCTGTGTTGCTGCCCAAGGATGCTCTTTCCG
GAGCACTTCCTTCTCGGCGCTGCACCACGTGATGTCCTCTGAGCGGATCCTCCCCGTGTCTGGGTCCTCT
CCGGGCATCTCTCCTCCCTCACCCAACCCCATGCCGTCTTCACTCGCTGGGTTCCCTTTTCCTTCTCCTT
CTGGGGCCTGTGCCATCTCTCGTTTCTTAGGATGGCCTTCTCCGACGGATGTCTCCCTTGCGTCCCGCCT
CCCCTTCTTGTAGGCCTGCATCATCACCGTTTTTCTGGACAACCCCAAAGTACCCCGTCTCCCTGGCTTT
AGCCACCTCTCCATCCTCTTGCTTTCTTTGCCTGGACACCCCGTTCTCCTGTGGATTCGGGTCACCTCTC
ACTCCTTTCATTTGGGCAGCTCCCCTACCCCCCTTACCTCTCTAGTCTGTGCTAGCTCTTCCAGCCCCCT
GTCATGGCATCTTCCAGGGGTCCGAGAGCTCAGCTAGTCTTCTTCCTCCAACCCGGGCCCCTATGTCCAC
TTCAGGACAGCATGTTTGCTGCCTCCAGGGATCCTGTGTCCCCGAGCTGGGACCACCTTATATTCCCAGG
GCCGGTTAATGTGGCTCTGGTTCTGGGTACTTTTATCTGTCCCCTCCACCCCACAGTGGGGCAAGCTTCT
GACCTCTTCTCTTCCTCCCACAGGGCCTCGAGAGATCTGGCAGCGGAGAGGGCAGAGGAAGTCTTCTAAC
ATGCGGTGACGTGGAGGAGAATCCCGGCCCTAGGCTCGAGGGTACCATGATTGAACAAGATGGATTGCAC
GCAGGTTCTCCGGCCGCTTGGGTGGAGAGGCTATTCGGCTATGACTGGGCACAACAGACAATCGGCTGCT
CTGATGCCGCCGTGTTCCGGCTGTCAGCGCAGGGGCGCCCGGTTCTTTTTGTCAAGACCGACCTGTCCGG
TGCCCTGAATGAACTGCAGGACGAGGCAGCGCGGCTATCGTGGCTGGCCACGACGGGCGTTCCTTGCGCA
GCTGTGCTCGACGTTGTCACTGAAGCGGGAAGGGACTGGCTGCTATTGGGCGAAGTGCCGGGGCAGGATC
TCCTGTCATCTCACCTTGCTCCTGCCGAGAAAGTATCCATCATGGCTGATGCAATGCGGCGGCTGCATAC
GCTTGATCCGGCTACCTGCCCATTCGACCACCAAGCGAAACATCGCATCGAGCGAGCACGTACTCGGATG
GAAGCCGGTCTTGTCGATCAGGATGATCTGGACGAAGAGCATCAGGGGCTCGCGCCAGCCGAACTGTTCG
CCAGGCTCAAGGCGCGCATGCCCGACGGCGAGGATCTCGTCGTGACCCATGGCGATGCCTGCTTGCCGAA
TATCATGGTGGAAAATGGCCGCTTTTCTGGATTCATCGACTGTGGCCGGCTGGGTGTGGCGGACCGCTAT
CAGGACATAGCGTTGGCTACCCGTGATATTGCTGAAGAGCTTGGCGGCGAATGGGCTGACCGCTTCCTCG
TGCTTTACGGTATCGCCGCTCCCGATTCGCAGCGCATCGCCTTCTATCGCCTTCTTGACGAGTTCTTCTG
AGTTTAAACCCGCTGATCAGCCTCGACTGTGCCTTCTAGTTGCCAGCCATCTGTTGTTTGCCCCTCCCCC
GTGCCTTCCTTGACCCTGGAAGGTGCCACTCCCACTGTCCTTTCCTAATAAAATGAGGAAATTGCATCGC
ATTGTCTGAGTAGGTGTCATTCTATTCTGGGGGGTGGGGTGGGGCAGGACAGCAAGGGGGAGGATTGGGA
AGACAATAGCAGGCATGCTGGGGATGCGGTGGGCTCTATGGGCTAGCGGTGGCGGCCTCGACATTGATTA
TTGACTAGTAGATCTGGCGCGCCGCCTTTTTACGGTTCCTGGCCTTTTGCTGGCCTTTTGCTCACATGTC
ACGTGAGGCCTTAACGTCTCGCCCTTTGGTCTCCCCCTCTTAAGTACCACATTTGTAGAGGTTTTACTTG
CTTTAAAAAACCTCCCACACCTCCCCCTGAACCTGAAACATAAAATGAATGCAATTGTTGTTGTTAACTT
GTTTATTGCAGCTTATAATGGTTACAAATAAAGCAATAGCATCACAAATTTCACAAATAAAGCATTTTTT
TCACTGCATTCTAGTTGTGGTTTGTCCAAACTCATCGGCTAGCTTACCCGGGGAGCATGTCAAGGTCAAA
ATCGTCAAGAGCGTCAGCAGGCAGCATATCAAGGTCAAAGTCGTCAAGGGCATCGGCTGGGAGCATGTCT
AAGTCAAAATCGTCAAGGGCGTCGGTCGGCCCGCCGCTTTCGCACTTTAGCTGTTTCTCCAGGCCACATA
TGATTAGTTCCAGGCCGAAAAGGAAGGCAGGTTCGGCTCCCTGCCGGTCGAACAGCTCAATTGCTTGTCT
CAGAAGTGGGGGCATAGAATCGGTGGTAGGTGTCTCTCTTTCCTCTTTTGCTACTTGATGCTCCTGTTCC
TCCAATACGCAGCCCAGTGTAAAGTGGCCCACGGCGGACAGAGCGTACAGTGCGTTCTCCAGGGAGAAGC
CTTGCTGACACAGGAACGCGAGCTGATTTTCCAGGGTTTCGTACTGTTTCTCTGTTGGGCGGGTGCCGAG
ATGCACTTTAGCCCCGTCGCGATGTGAGAGGAGAGCACAGCGGTATGACTTGGCGTTGTTCCGCAGAAAG
TCTTGCCATGACTCGCCTTCCAGGGGGCAGAAGTGGGTATGATGCCTGTCCAGCATCTCGATTGGCAGGG
CATCGAGCAGGGCCCGCTTGTTCTTCACGTGCCAGTACAGGGTAGGCTGCTCAACTCCCAGCTTTTGAGC
GAGTTTCCTTGTCGTCAGGCCTTCGATACCGACACCATTGAGTAATTCCAGAGCTCCGTTTATGACTTTG
CTCTTGTCCAGTCTAGACATTGGACCAGGGTTTTCTTCAACATCACCACAAGTGAGGAGAGAACCTCTAC
CTTCGGCACCGGGATTTCGGGTATATTTGAGTGGAATGAGTTCTTCAATCGTAGTTTTGACTAACTTGCC
ATTCATTTCTATTAACACAAAACAATCTGGTGCATAGTCTGAAATCAACTCCCTACACATACCACAAGGA
CTTACCACTCGAATACTTCTATCTACTTCGTCAGAATAAGGGTGTCTAACAGCTACAATCGTGTCAAAAT
CCTTTTGTCCATTCGAAACTGCACTACCAATCGCAATGGCTTCTGCACAAACAGTTACTCGTCCTATATA
CGCTTCAATATGTACTGCCGAAATGATTTCTCCTGTTTTCGTACGAATTGCCGCTCCCACATGATGTTTA
TTATCCTCATAAAGCATTGTAATCTTCTCTGTCGCTACTTCTACTAATTCTAGATCCTGTTGAGAAATGT
TAAATGTTTTCATGGTGGCGGCACTAGTAAGGGCGAATTCGGAGCCTGCTTTTTTGTACAAACTTGTTGA
TATCTGCAGAATTCCACCACACTGGACTAGTGGATCCGAGCTCGGTACCAAGCTTCTTCACGACACCTGA
AATGGAAGAAAAAAACTTTGAACCACTGTCTGAGGCTTGAGAATGAACCAAGATCCAAACTCAAAAAGGG
CAAATTCCAAGGAGAATTACATCAAGTGCCAAGCTGGCCTAACTTCAGTCTCCACCCACTCAGTGTGGGG
AAACTCCATCGCATAAAACCCCTCCCCCCAACCTAAAGACGACGTACTCCAAAAGCTCGAGAACTAATCG
AGGTGCCTGGACGGCGCCCGGTACTCCGTGGAGTCACATGAAGCGACGGCTGAGGACGGAAAGGCCCTTT
TCCTTTGTGTGGGTGACTCACCCGCCCGCTCTCCCGAGCGCCGCGTCCTCCATTTTGAGCTCCCTGCAGC
AGGGCCGGGAAGCGGCCATCTTTCCGCTCACGCAACTGGTGCCGACCGGGCCAGCCTTGCCGCCCAGGGC
GGGGCGATACACGGCGGCGCGAGGCCAGGCACCAGAGCAGGCCGGCCAGCTTGAGACTACCCCCGTCCGA
TTCTCGGTGGCCGCGCTCGCAGGCCCCGCCTCGCCGAACATGTGCGCTGGGACGCACGGGCCCCGTCGCC
GCCCGCGGCCCCAAAAACCGAAATACCAGTGTGCAGATCTTGGCCCGCATTTACAAGACTATCTTGCCAG
AAAAAAAGCGTCGCAGCAGGTCATCAAAAATTTTAAATGGCTAGAGACTTATCGAAAGCAGCGAGACAGG
CGCGAAGGTGCCACCAGATTCGCACGCGGCGGCCCCAGCGCCCAGGCCAGGCCTCAACTCAAGCACGAGG
CGAAGGGGCTCCTTAAGCGCAAGGCCTCGAACTCTCCCACCCACTTCCAACCCGAAGCTCGGGATCAAGA
ATCACGTACTGCAGCCAGGTGGAAGTAATTCAAGGCACGCAAGGGCCATAACCCGTAAAGAGGCCAGGCC
CGCGGGAACCACACACGGCACTTACCTGTGTTCTGGCGGCAAACCCGTTGCGAAAAAGAACGTTCACGGC
GACTACTGCACTTATATACGGTTCTCCCCCACCCTCGGGAAAAAGGCGGAGCCAGTACACGACATCACTT
TCCCAGTTTACCCCGCGCCACCTTCTCTAGGCACCGGTTCAATTGCCGACCCCTCCCCCCAACTTCTCGG
GGACTGTGGGCGATGTGCGCTCTGCCCACTGACGGGCACCGGAGCCTCACGATCGATATGTCGAGTTTAC
TCCCTATCAGTGATAGAGAACGTATGTCGAGTTTACTCCCTATCAGTGATAGAGAACGATGTCGAGTTTA
CTCCCTATCAGTGATAGAGAACGTATGTCGAGTTTACTCCCTATCAGTGATAGAGAACGTATGTCGAGTT
TACTCCCTATCAGTGATAGAGAACGTATGTCGAGTTTATCCCTATCAGTGATAGAGAACGTATGTCGAGT
TTACTCCCTATCAGTGATAGAGAACGTATGTCGAGGTAGGCGTGTACGGTGGGAGGCCTATATAAGCAGA
GCTCGTTTAGTGAACCGTCAGATCGCCTGGAGAATTGGCTAGGCACCGGTGACAAGTTTGTACAAAAAAG
CAGGCTCCGAATTCGCCCTTACTAGTGCCGCCACCATGATTAAGATCGCTACGCGGAAGTACCTGGGGAA
ACAGAACGTCTACGACATAGGTGTGGAGCGCGATCACAACTTTGCTCTGAAAAATGGATTTATCGCCAGC
AACTGCATCTCCCGCCGTGCACAGGGTGTCACGTTGCAAGACCTGCCTGAAACCGAACTGCCCGCTGTTC
TGCAGCCGGTCGCGGAGGCCATGGATGCGATCGCTGCGGCCGATCTTAGCCAGACGAGCGGGTTCGGCCC
ATTCGGACCGCAAGGAATCGGTCAATACACTACATGGCGTGATTTCATATGCGCGATTGCTGATCCCCAT
GTGTATCACTGGCAAACTGTGATGGACGACACCGTCAGTGCGTCCGTCGCGCAGGCTCTCGATGAGCTGA
TGCTTTGGGCCGAGGACTGCCCCGAAGTCCGGCACCTCGTGCACGCGGATTTCGGCTCCAACAATGTCCT
GACGGACAATGGCCGCATAACAGCGGTCATTGACTGGAGCGAGGCGATGTTCGGGGATTCCCAATACGAG
GTCGCCAACATCTTCTTCTGGAGGCCGTGGTTGGCTTGTATGGAGCAGCAGACGCGCTACTTCGAGCGGA
GGCATCCGGAGCTTGCAGGATCGCCGCGGCTCCGGGCGTATATGCTCCGCATTGGTCTTGACCAACTCTA
TCAGAGCTTGGTTGACGGCAATTTCGATGATGCAGCTTGGGCGCAGGGTCGATGCGACGCAATCGTCCGA
TCCGGAGCCGGGACTGTCGGGCGTACACAAATCGCCCGCAGAAGCGCGGCCGTCTGGACCGATGGCTGTG
TAGAAGTACTCGCCGATAGTGGAAACCGACGCCCCAGCACTCGTCCGAGGGCAAAGGAAACTAGTGGCAG
CGGCGCCACAAACTTCTCTCTGCTAAAGCAAGCAGGTGATGTTGAAGAAAACCCCGGGCCTGGCGCGCCA
ATGAATACACTCGAGATGGACATCATCAGCGTGGCTCTGAAGAGGCACTCCACCAAGGCTTTCGACGCTT
CCAAGAAACTGACCCCTGAACAGGCCGAGCAGATCAAGACCCTGCTCCAGTACAGCCCTAGCTCCACCAA
CAGCCAGCCTTGGCACTTCATCGTGGCTAGCACCGAGGAAGGCAAAGCTAGGGTGGCTAAGAGCGCCGCT
GGCAACTACGTGTTCAACGAGAGGAAGATGCTGGATGCTAGCCACGTGGTGGTGTTCTGCGCTAAGACCG
CCATGGACGATGTGTGGCTGAAGCTGGTGGTGGATCAGGAAGATGCTGATGGCAGGTTCGCTACCCCTGA
AGCTAAGGCCGCTAACGACAAGGGCAGGAAGTTCTTCGCCGACATGCACAGGAAGGATCTGCACGATGAT
GCTGAGTGGATGGCCAAGCAGGTGTACCTGAACGTGGGCAACTTCCTGCTCGGCGTGGCTGCCCTGGGCC
TCGATGCTGTGCCCATCGAAGGCTTCGATGCTGCTATCCTGGATGCCGAGTTCGGCCTGAAGGAGAAAGG
CTACACCAGCCTGGTGGTGGTGCCTGTGGGCCACCACAGCGTGGAGGACTTCAACGCTACCCTGCCTAAG
AGCAGGCTGCCCCAGAACATCACCCTGACCGAGGTGGGCCGGCCAGGCTCGGGCCAGTGTACTAATTATG
CTCTCTTGAAATTGGCTGGAGATGTTGAGAGCAACCCAGGTCCCTTAATTAAGATGGTGAGCAAGGGCGA
GGAGGATAACATGGCCATCATCAAGGAGTTCATGCGCTTCAAGGTGCACATGGAGGGCTCCGTGAACGGC
CACGAGTTCGAGATCGAGGGCGAGGGCGAGGGCCGCCCCTACGAGGGCACCCAGACCGCCAAGCTGAAGG
TGACCAAGGGTGGCCCCCTGCCCTTCGCCTGGGACATCCTGTCCCCTCAGTTCATGTACGGCTCCAAGGC
CTACGTGAAGCACCCCGCCGACATCCCCGACTACTTGAAGCTGTCCTTCCCCGAGGGCTTCAAGTGGGAG
CGCGTGATGAACTTCGAGGACGGCGGCGTGGTGACCGTGACCCAGGACTCCTCCCTGCAGGACGGCGAGT
TCATCTACAAGGTGAAGCTGCGCGGCACCAACTTCCCCTCCGACGGCCCCGTAATGCAGAAGAAGACCAT
GGGCTGGGAGGCCTCCTCCGAGCGGATGTACCCCGAGGACGGCGCCCTGAAGGGCGAGATCAAGCAGAGG
CTGAAGCTGAAGGACGGCGGCCACTACGACGCTGAGGTCAAGACCACCTACAAGGCCAAGAAGCCCGTGC
AGCTGCCCGGCGCCTACAACGTCAACATCAAGTTGGACATCACCTCCCACAACGAGGACTACACCATCGT
GGAACAGTACGAACGCGCCGAGGGCCGCCACTCCACCGGCGGCATGGACGAGCTGTACAAGTAATTAATT
AAAAGGGCGAATTCGACCCAGCTTTCTTGTACAAAGTGGTTGATATCCAGCACAGTGGCGGCCGCTCGAG
TCTAGAGGGCCCGCGGTTCGAAGGTAAGCCTATCCCTAACCCTCTCCTCGGTCTCGATTCTACGCGTACC
GGTTAGGGGCCCGTTTAAACCCGCTGATCAGCCTCGACTGTGCCTTCTAGTTGCCAGCCATCTGTTGTTT
GCCCCTCCCCCGTGCCTTCCTTGACCCTGGAAGGTGCCACTCCCACTGTCCTTTCCTAATAAAATGAGGA
AATTGCATCGCATTGTCTGAGTAGGTGTCATTCTATTCTGGGGGGTGGGGTGGGGCAGGACAGCAAGGGG
GAGGATTGGGAAGACAATAGCAGGCATGCTGGGGATGCGGTGGGCTCTATGGCTCTAGAAGTCGACAGTA
CTAAGCTTTGACAGAAAAGCCCCATCCTTAGGCCTCCTCCTTCCTAGTCTCCTGATATTGGGTCTAACCC
CCACCTCCTGTTAGGCAGATTCCTTATCTGGTGACACACCCCCATTTCCTGGAGCCATCTCTCTCCTTGC
CAGAACCTCTAAGGTTTGCTTACGATGGAGCCAGAGAGGATCCTGGGAGGGAGAGCTTGGCAGGGGGTGG
GAGGGAAGGGGGGGATGCGTGACCTGCCCGGTTCTCAGTGGCCACCCTGCGCTACCCTCTCCCAGAACCT
GAGCTGCTCTGACGCGGCTGTCTGGTGCGTTTCACTGATCCTGGTGCTGCAGCTTCCTTACACTTCCCAA
GAGGAGAAGCAGTTTGGAAAAACAAAATCAGAATAAGTTGGTCCTGAGTTCTAACTTTGGCTCTTCACCT
TTCTAGTCCCCAATTTATATTGTTCCTCCGTGCGTCAGTTTTACCTGTGAGATAAGGCCAGTAGCCAGCC
CCGTCCTGGCAGGGCTGTGGTGAGGAGGGGGGTGTCCGTGTGGAAAACTCCCTTTGTGAGAATGGTGCGT
CCTAGGTGTTCACCAGGTCGTGGCCGCCTCTACTCCCTTTCTCTTTCTCCATCCTTCTTTCCTTAAAGAG
TCCCCAGTGCTATCTGGGACATATTCCTCCGCCCAGAGCAGGGTCCCGCTTCCCTAAGGCCCTGCTCTGG
GCTTCTGGGTTTGAGTCCTTGGCAAGCCCAGGAGAGGCGCTCAGGCTTCCCTGTCCCCCTTCCTCGTCCA
CCATCTCATGCCCCTGGCTCTCCTGCCCCTTCCCTACAGGGGTTCCTGGCTCTGCTCTAGCGATCGCCAA
TTCGCCCTATAGTGAGTCGTATTACAATTCACTGGCCGTCGTTTTACAACGTCGTGACTGGGAAAACCCT
GGCGTTACCCAACTTAATCGCCTTGCAGCACATCCCCCTTTCGCCAGCTGGCGTAATAGCGAAGAGGCCC
GCACCGATCGCCCTTCCCAACAGTTGCGCAGCCTGAATGGCGAATGGG
[124 nt withheld, positions 11319-11442]
C
[91 nt withheld, positions 11444-11534]
A
[49 nt withheld, positions 11536-11584]
CCTTTGACGTTGGAGTCCACGTTCTTT
[37 nt withheld, positions 11612-11648]
ACCCTATCTCGGTCTATTCTTTTGATTTATAAGGGATTTTGCCGATTTCGGCCTATTGGTTAAAAAATGA
GCTGATTTAACAAAAATTTAACGCGAATTTTAACAAAATATTAACGCTTACAATTTAGGTG
